>Addgene plasmid #80262 | non-targeting control gRNA (BRDN0001487130) | depositor full sequence | sequence record 151002 | Full Sequence
CCCGGGTGCAAAGATGGATAAAGTTTTAAACAGAGAGGAATCTTTGCAGCTAATGGACCTTCTAGGTCTT
GAAAGGAGTGGGAATTGGCTCCGGTGCCCGTCAGTGGGCAGAGCGCACATCGCCCACAGTCCCCGAGAAG
TTGGGGGGAGGGGTCGGCAATTGATCCGGTGCCTAGAGAAGGTGGCGCGGGGTAAACTGGGAAAGTGATG
TCGTGTACTGGCTCCGCCTTTTTCCCGAGGGTGGGGGAGAACCGTATATAAGTGCAGTAGTCGCCGTGAA
CGTTCTTTTTCGCAACGGGTTTGCCGCCAGAACACAGGTAAGTGCCGTGTGTGGTTCCCGCGGGCCTGGC
CTCTTTACGGGTTATGGCCCTTGCGTGCCTTGAATTACTTCCACCTGGCTGCAGTACGTGATTCTTGATC
CCGAGCTTCGGGTTGGAAGTGGGTGGGAGAGTTCGAGGCCTTGCGCTTAAGGAGCCCCTTCGCCTCGTGC
TTGAGTTGAGGCCTGGCCTGGGCGCTGGGGCCGCCGCGTGCGAATCTGGTGGCACCTTCGCGCCTGTCTC
GCTGCTTTCGATAAGTCTCTAGCCATTTAAAATTTTTGATGACCTGCTGCGACGCTTTTTTTCTGGCAAG
ATAGTCTTGTAAATGCGGGCCAAGATCTGCACACTGGTATTTCGGTTTTTGGGGCCGCGGGCGGCGACGG
GGCCCGTGCGTCCCAGCGCACATGTTCGGCGAGGCGGGGCCTGCGAGCGCGGCCACCGAGAATCGGACGG
GGGTAGTCTCAAGCTGGCCGGCCTGCTCTGGTGCCTGGCCTCGCGCCGCCGTGTATCGCCCCGCCCTGGG
CGGCAAGGCTGGCCCGGTCGGCACCAGTTGCGTGAGCGGAAAGATGGCCGCTTCCCGGCCCTGCTGCAGG
GAGCTCAAAATGGAGGACGCGGCGCTCGGGAGAGCGGGCGGGTGAGTCACCCACACAAAGGAAAAGGGCC
TTTCCGTCCTCAGCCGTCGCTTCATGTGACTCCACGGAGTACCGGGCGCCGTCCAGGCACCTCGATTAGT
TCTCGAGCTTTTGGAGTACGTCGTCTTTAGGTTGGGGGGAGGGGTTTTATGCGATGGAGTTTCCCCACAC
TGAGTGGGTGGAGACTGAAGTTAGGCCAGCTTGGCACTTGATGTAATTCTCCTTGGAATTTGCCCTTTTT
GAGTTTGGATCTTGGTTCATTCTCAAGCCTCAGACAGTGGTTCAAAGTTTTTTTCTTCCATTTCAGGTGT
CGTGACGTACGGCCACCATGACCGAGTACAAGCCCACGGTGCGCCTCGCCACCCGCGACGACGTCCCCAG
GGCCGTACGCACCCTCGCCGCCGCGTTCGCCGACTACCCCGCCACGCGCCACACCGTCGATCCGGACCGC
CACATCGAGCGGGTCACCGAGCTGCAAGAACTCTTCCTCACGCGCGTCGGGCTCGACATCGGCAAGGTGT
GGGTCGCGGACGACGGCGCCGCCGTGGCGGTCTGGACCACGCCGGAGAGCGTCGAAGCGGGGGCGGTGTT
CGCCGAGATCGGCCCGCGCATGGCCGAGTTGAGCGGTTCCCGGCTGGCCGCGCAGCAACAGATGGAAGGC
CTCCTGGCGCCGCACCGGCCCAAGGAGCCCGCGTGGTTCCTGGCCACCGTCGGAGTCTCGCCCGACCACC
AGGGCAAGGGTCTGGGCAGCGCCGTCGTGCTCCCCGGAGTGGAGGCGGCCGAGCGCGCCGGGGTGCCCGC
CTTCCTGGAGACCTCCGCGCCCCGCAACCTCCCCTTCTACGAGCGGCTCGGCTTCACCGTCACCGCCGAC
GTCGAGGTGCCCGAAGGACCGCGCACCTGGTGCATGACCCGCAAGCCCGGTGCCTGAACGCGTTAAGTCG
ACAATCAACCTCTGGATTACAAAATTTGTGAAAGATTGACTGGTATTCTTAACTATGTTGCTCCTTTTAC
GCTATGTGGATACGCTGCTTTAATGCCTTTGTATCATGCTATTGCTTCCCGTATGGCTTTCATTTTCTCC
TCCTTGTATAAATCCTGGTTGCTGTCTCTTTATGAGGAGTTGTGGCCCGTTGTCAGGCAACGTGGCGTGG
TGTGCACTGTGTTTGCTGACGCAACCCCCACTGGTTGGGGCATTGCCACCACCTGTCAGCTCCTTTCCGG
GACTTTCGCTTTCCCCCTCCCTATTGCCACGGCGGAACTCATCGCCGCCTGCCTTGCCCGCTGCTGGACA
GGGGCTCGGCTGTTGGGCACTGACAATTCCGTGGTGTTGTCGGGGAAATCATCGTCCTTTCCTTGGCTGC
TCGCCTGTGTTGCCACCTGGATTCTGCGCGGGACGTCCTTCTGCTACGTCCCTTCGGCCCTCAATCCAGC
GGACCTTCCTTCCCGCGGCCTGCTGCCGGCTCTGCGGCCTCTTCCGCGTCTTCGCCTTCGCCCTCAGACG
AGTCGGATCTCCCTTTGGGCCGCCTCCCCGCGTCGACTTTAAGACCAATGACTTACAAGGCAGCTGTAGA
TCTTAGCCACTTTTTAAAAGAAAAGGGGGGACTGGAAGGGCTAATTCACTCCCAACGAAGACAAGATCTG
CTTTTTGCTTGTACTGGGTCTCTCTGGTTAGACCAGATCTGAGCCTGGGAGCTCTCTGGCTAACTAGGGA
ACCCACTGCTTAAGCCTCAATAAAGCTTGCCTTGAGTGCTTCAAGTAGTGTGTGCCCGTCTGTTGTGTGA
CTCTGGTAACTAGAGATCCCTCAGACCCTTTTAGTCAGTGTGGAAAATCTCTAGCAGTACGTATAGTAGT
TCATGTCATCTTATTATTCAGTATTTATAACTTGCAAAGAAATGAATATCAGAGAGTGAGAGGAACTTGT
TTATTGCAGCTTATAATGGTTACAAATAAAGCAATAGCATCACAAATTTCACAAATAAAGCATTTTTTTC
ACTGCATTCTAGTTGTGGTTTGTCCAAACTCATCAATGTATCTTATCATGTCTGGCTCTAGCTATCCCGC
CCCTAACTCCGCCCATCCCGCCCCTAACTCCGCCCAGTTCCGCCCATTCTCCGCCCCATGGCTGACTAAT
TTTTTTTATTTATGCAGAGGCCGAGGCCGCCTCGGCCTCTGAGCTATTCCAGAAGTAGTGAGGAGGCTTT
TTTGGAGGCCTAGGGACGTACCCAATTCGCCCTATAGTGAGTCGTATTACGCGCGCTCACTGGCCGTCGT
TTTACAACGTCGTGACTGGGAAAACCCTGGCGTTACCCAACTTAATCGCCTTGCAGCACATCCCCCTTTC
GCCAGCTGGCGTAATAGCGAAGAGGCCCGCACCGATCGCCCTTCCCAACAGTTGCGCAGCCTGAATGGCG
AATGGG
[124 nt withheld, positions 3367-3490]
C
[91 nt withheld, positions 3492-3582]
A
[49 nt withheld, positions 3584-3632]
CCTTTGACGTTGGAGTCCACGTTCTTT
[37 nt withheld, positions 3660-3696]
ACCCTATCTCGGTCTATTCTTTTGATTTATAAGGGATTTTGCCGATTTCGGCCTATTGGTTAAAAAATGA
GCTGATTTAACAAAAATTTAACGCGAATTTTAACAAAATATTAACGCTTACAATTTAGGTGGCACTTTTC
GGGGAAATGTGCGCGGAACCCCTATTTGTTTATTTTTCTAAATACATTCAAATATGTATCCGCTCATGAG
ACAATAACCCTGATAAATGCTTCAATAATATTGAAAAAGGAAGAGTATGAGTATTCAACATTTCCGTGTC
GCCCTTATTCCCTTTTTTGCGGCATTTTGCCTTCCTGTTTTTGCTCACCCAGAAACGCTGGTGAAAGTAA
AAGATGCTGAAGATCAGTTGGGTGCACGAGTGGGTTACATCGAACTGGATCTCAACAGCGGTAAGATCCT
TGAGAGTTTTCGCCCCGAAGAACGTTTTCCAATGATGAGCACTTTTAAAGTTCTGCTATGTGGCGCGGTA
TTATCCCGTATTGACGCCGGGCAAGAGCAACTCGGTCGCCGCATACACTATTCTCAGAATGACTTGGTTG
AGTACTCACCAGTCACAGAAAAGCATCTTACGGATGGCATGACAGTAAGAGAATTATGCAGTGCTGCCAT
AACCATGAGTGATAACACTGCGGCCAACTTACTTCTGACAACGATCGGAGGACCGAAGGAGCTAACCGCT
TTTTTGCACAACATGGGGGATCATGTAACTCGCCTTGATCGTTGGGAACCGGAGCTGAATGAAGCCATAC
CAAACGACGAGCGTGACACCACGATGCCTGTAGCAATGGCAACAACGTTGCGCAAACTATTAACTGGCGA
ACTACTTACTCTAGCTTCCCGGCAACAATTAATAGACTGGATGGAGGCGGATAAAGTTGCAGGACCACTT
CTGCGCTCGGCCCTTCCGGCTGGCTGGTTTATTGCTGATAAATCTGGAGCCGGTGAGCGTGGGTCTCGCG
GTATCATTGCAGCACTGGGGCCAGATGGTAAGCCCTCCCGTATCGTAGTTATCTACACGACGGGGAGTCA
GGCAACTATGGATGAACGAAATAGACAGATCGCTGAGATAGGTGCCTCACTGATTAAGCATTGGTAACTG
TCAGACCAAGTTTACTCATATATACTTTAGATTGATTTAAAACTTCATTTTTAATTTAAAAGGATCTAGG
TGAAGATCCTTTTTGATAATCTCATGACCAAAATCCCTTAACGTGAGTTTTCGTTCCACTGAGCGTCAGA
CCCCGTAGAAAAGATCAAAGGATCTTCTTGAGATCCTTTTTTTCTGCGCGTAATCTGCTGCTTGCAAACA
AAAAAACCACCGCTACCAGCGGTGGTTTGTTTGCCGGATCAAGAGCTACCAACTCTTTTTCCGAAGGTAA
CTGGCTTCAGCAGAGCGCAGATACCAAATACTGTTCTTCTAGTGTAGCCGTAGTTAGGCCACCACTTCAA
GAACTCTGTAGCACCGCCTACATACCTCGCTCTGCTAATCCTGTTACCAGTGGCTGCTGCCAGTGGCGAT
AAGTCGTGTCTTACCGGGTTGGACTCAAGACGATAGTTACCGGATAAGGCGCAGCGGTCGGGCTGAACGG
GGGGTTCGTGCACACAGCCCAGCTTGGAGCGAACGACCTACACCGAACTGAGATACCTACAGCGTGAGCT
ATGAGAAAGCGCCACGCTTCCCGAAGGGAGAAAGGCGGACAGGTATCCGGTAAGCGGCAGGGTCGGAACA
GGAGAGCGCACGAGGGAGCTTCCAGGGGGAAACGCCTGGTATCTTTATAGTCCTGTCGGGTTTCGCCACC
TCTGACTTGAGCGTCGATTTTTGTGATGCTCGTCAGGGGGGCGGAGCCTATGGAAAAACGCCAGCAACGC
GGCCTTTTTACGGTTCCTGGCCTTTTGCTGGCCTTTTGCTCACATGTTCTTTCCTGCGTTATCCCCTGAT
TCTGTGGATAACCGTATTACCGCCTTTGAGTGAGCTGATACCGCTCGCCGCAGCCGAACGACCGAGCGCA
GCGAGTCAGTGAGCGAGGAAGCGGAAGAGCGCCCAATACGCAAACCGCCTCTCCCCGCGCGTTGGCCGAT
TCATTAATGCAGCTGGCACGACAGGTTTCCCGACTGGAAAGCGGGCAGTGAGCGCAACGCAATTAATGTG
AGTTAGCTCACTCATTAGGCACCCCAGGCTTTACACTTTATGCTTCCGGCTCGTATGTTGTGTGGAATTG
TGAGCGGATAACAATTTCACACAGGAAACAGCTATGACCATGATTACGCCAAGCGCGCAATTAACCCTCA
CTAAAGGGAACAAAAGCTGGAGCTGCAAGCTTAATGTAGTCTTATGCAATACTCTTGTAGTCTTGCAACA
TGGTAACGATGAGTTAGCAACATGCCTTACAAGGAGAGAAAAAGCACCGTGCATGCCGATTGGTGGAAGT
AAGGTGGTACGATCGTGCCTTATTAGGAAGGCAACAGACGGGTCTGACATGGATTGGACGAACCACTGAA
TTGCCGCATTGCAGAGATATTGTATTTAAGTGCCTAGCTCGATACATAAACGGGTCTCTCTGGTTAGACC
AGATCTGAGCCTGGGAGCTCTCTGGCTAACTAGGGAACCCACTGCTTAAGCCTCAATAAAGCTTGCCTTG
AGTGCTTCAAGTAGTGTGTGCCCGTCTGTTGTGTGACTCTGGTAACTAGAGATCCCTCAGACCCTTTTAG
TCAGTGTGGAAAATCTCTAGCAGTGGCGCCCGAACAGGGACTTGAAAGCGAAAGGGAAACCAGAGGAGCT
CTCTCGACGCAGGACTCGGCTTGCTGAAGCGCGCACGGCAAGAGGCGAGGGGCGGCGACTGGTGAGTACG
CCAAAAATTTTGACTAGCGGAGGCTAGAAGGAGAGAGATGGGTGCGAGAGCGTCAGTATTAAGCGGGGGA
GAATTAGATCGCGATGGGAAAAAATTCGGTTAAGGCCAGGGGGAAAGAAAAAATATAAATTAAAACATAT
AGTATGGGCAAGCAGGGAGCTAGAACGATTCGCAGTTAATCCTGGCCTGTTAGAAACATCAGAAGGCTGT
AGACAAATACTGGGACAGCTACAACCATCCCTTCAGACAGGATCAGAAGAACTTAGATCATTATATAATA
CAGTAGCAACCCTCTATTGTGTGCATCAAAGGATAGAGATAAAAGACACCAAGGAAGCTTTAGACAAGAT
AGAGGAAGAGCAAAACAAAAGTAAGACCACCGCACAGCAAGCGGCCGCTGATCTTCAGACCTGGAGGAGG
AGATATGAGGGACAATTGGAGAAGTGAATTATATAAATATAAAGTAGTAAAAATTGAACCATTAGGAGTA
GCACCCACCAAGGCAAAGAGAAGAGTGGTGCAGAGAGAAAAAAGAGCAGTGGGAATAGGAGCTTTGTTCC
TTGGGTTCTTGGGAGCAGCAGGAAGCACTATGGGCGCAGCGTCAATGACGCTGACGGTACAGGCCAGACA
ATTATTGTCTGGTATAGTGCAGCAGCAGAACAATTTGCTGAGGGCTATTGAGGCGCAACAGCATCTGTTG
CAACTCACAGTCTGGGGCATCAAGCAGCTCCAGGCAAGAATCCTGGCTGTGGAAAGATACCTAAAGGATC
AACAGCTCCTGGGGATTTGGGGTTGCTCTGGAAAACTCATTTGCACCACTGCTGTGCCTTGGAATGCTAG
TTGGAGTAATAAATCTCTGGAACAGATTTGGAATCACACGACCTGGATGGAGTGGGACAGAGAAATTAAC
AATTACACAAGCTTAATACACTCCTTAATTGAAGAATCGCAAAACCAGCAAGAAAAGAATGAACAAGAAT
TATTGGAATTAGATAAATGGGCAAGTTTGTGGAATTGGTTTAACATAACAAATTGGCTGTGGTATATAAA
ATTATTCATAATGATAGTAGGAGGCTTGGTAGGTTTAAGAATAGTTTTTGCTGTACTTTCTATAGTGAAT
AGAGTTAGGCAGGGATATTCACCATTATCGTTTCAGACCCACCTCCCAACCCCGAGGGGACCCAGAGAGG
GCCTATTTCCCATGATTCCTTCATATTTGCATATACGATACAAGGCTGTTAGAGAGATAATTAGAATTAA
TTTGACTGTAAACACAAAGATATTAGTACAAAATACGTGACGTAGAAAGTAATAATTTCTTGGGTAGTTT
GCAGTTTTAAAATTATGTTTTAAAATGGACTATCATATGCTTACCGTAACTTGAAAGTATTTCGATTTCT
TGGCTTTATATATCTTGTGGAAAGGACGAAACACCGCCAGTTGCTCTGGGGGAACAGTTTTAGAGCTAGA
AATAGCAAGTTAAAATAAGGCTAGTCCGTTATCAACTTGAAAAAGTGGCACCGAGTCGGTGCTTTTTTAA
GCTTGGCGTAACTAGATCTTGAGACAAATGGCAGTATTCATCCACAATTTTAAAAGAAAAGGGGGGATTG
GGGGGTACAGTGCAGGGGAAAGAATAGTAGACATAATAGCAACAGACATACAAACTAAAGAATTACAAAA
ACAAATTACAAAAATTCAAAATTTTCGGGTTTATTACAGGGACAGCAGAGATCCACTTTGGCGCCGGCTC
GAGGGGG
Features (pLannotate 1.2.2; 29 found; start..end, strand, type, name):
     14..80      +  CDS            small t antigen (fragment): SV40 (simian virus 40) small t antigen
    106..317     +  promoter       EF-1α core promoter: core promoter for human elongation factor EF-1α
    318..1256    +  intron         EF-1α intron A: intron upstream of the start codon of human EF-1α
   1278..1877    +  CDS            PuroR (fragment): puromycin N-acetyltransferase; pac from Streptomyces; confers resistance to puromycin
   1893..2481    +  misc_feature   WPRE: woodchuck hepatitis virus posttranscriptional regulatory element
   2532..2551    +  misc_feature   cPPT/CTS (fragment): central polypurine tract and central termination sequence of HIV-1
   2553..2786    +  LTR            3' LTR (ΔU3): self-inactivating 3' long terminal repeat (LTR) from HIV-1
   2864..2985    +  polyA_signal   SV40 poly(A) signal: SV40 polyadenylation signal
   3025..3160    +  rep_origin     SV40 ori: SV40 origin of replication
   3181..3199    -  promoter       T7 promoter: promoter for bacteriophage T7 RNA polymerase
   3207..3362    +  CDS            lacZα (fragment): LacZα fragment of β-galactosidase; lacZ fragment
   3367..3795    +  rep_origin     f1 ori (sequence partly withheld): f1 bacteriophage origin of replication; arrow indicates direction of (+) strand synthesis
   3848..3952    +  promoter       AmpR promoter: bla
   3953..4813    +  CDS            AmpR: β-lactamase; bla; confers resistance to ampicillin, carbenicillin, and related antibiotics
   4984..5572    +  rep_origin     ori: high-copy-number ColE1/pMB1/pBR322/pUC origin of replication
   5755..5847    +  CDS            lacI (fragment): lac repressor; lacI; The lac repressor binds to the lac operator to inhibit transcription in E. coli. This inhibition can be relieved by adding lactose or isopropyl-β-D-thiogalactopyranoside (IPTG).
   5860..5881    +  protein_bind   CAP binding site: CAP binding activates transcription in the presence of cAMP. E. coli catabolite activator protein
   5896..5926    +  promoter       lac promoter: promoter for the E. coli lac operon
   5934..5950    +  protein_bind   lac operator: The lac repressor binds to the lac operator to inhibit transcription in E. coli. This inhibition can be relieved by adding lactose or isopropyl-β-D-thiogalactopyranoside (IPTG). lac repressor encoded by lacI
   5995..6013    +  promoter       T3 promoter: promoter for bacteriophage T3 RNA polymerase
   6041..6267    +  promoter       RSV promoter: Rous sarcoma virus enhancer/promoter
   6268..6448    +  LTR            5' LTR (truncated): truncated 5' long terminal repeat (LTR) from HIV-1
   6495..6620    +  misc_feature   HIV-1 Ψ: packaging signal of human immunodeficiency virus type 1
   6604..6967    +  CDS            HIV-1 gag (fragment): gag protein from human immunodeficiency virus 1; gag
   7113..7346    +  misc_feature   RRE: The Rev response element (RRE) of HIV-1 allows for Rev-dependent mRNA export from the nucleus to the cytoplasm.
   7723..7749    +  CDS            Rev (fragment): human immunodeficiency virus 1 (HIV-1) Rev protein; rev; enhances nuclear export of unspliced and incompletely spliced viral mRNAs
   7753..7993    +  promoter       U6 promoter: RNA polymerase III promoter for human U6 snRNA
   8023..8098    +  misc_RNA       gRNA scaffold: guide RNA scaffold for the Streptococcus pyogenes CRISPR/Cas9 system
   8154..8271    +  misc_feature   cPPT/CTS: central polypurine tract and central termination sequence of HIV-1
