[The description below was written by a language model from this plasmid's Addgene catalogue record and pLannotate feature annotations shown in this document.]
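Description:
The non-targeting control gRNA (BRDN0001487130) plasmid is a third-generation lentiviral guide RNA vector built on the lentiGuide-Puro backbone and classified for mammalian expression, lentiviral delivery and CRISPR work. It is maintained in E. coli through a high-copy ColE1/pUC-type origin with β-lactamase (ampicillin) selection. The backbone also carries an f1 origin, an SV40 origin and poly(A) signal, and leftover lac and T7/T3 cloning-vector elements that play no part in the payload.

The viral genome is transcribed from an RSV promoter fused to a truncated HIV-1 5' LTR, which makes packaging independent of Tat. This is followed by the Ψ packaging signal with a partial gag sequence, the Rev response element for nuclear export of the full-length RNA, and a cPPT/CTS. It ends in a self-inactivating ΔU3 3' LTR, so the integrated provirus lacks LTR promoter activity.

Between the LTRs lie two expression units. A human U6 RNA polymerase III promoter drives a 20-nucleotide spacer joined to the Streptococcus pyogenes Cas9 gRNA scaffold, and this spacer is recorded as a non-targeting control for human cells. An EF-1α core promoter with its intron A drives puromycin N-acetyltransferase for selection of transduced cells, with a WPRE downstream to enhance transcript expression.

No Cas9 coding sequence is annotated, so the nuclease must be supplied separately, for example in cells already expressing Cas9. The construct serves as a negative control alongside gene-targeting guides in the same backbone, providing a baseline for the effects of transduction, selection and Cas9/gRNA expression in knockout experiments.
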