Addgene plasmid #80262: non-targeting control gRNA (BRDN0001487130)
Purpose: 3rd generation lentiviral gRNA plasmid, non-targeting control gRNA
Depositing lab: John Doench & David Root. Depositing organization: Broad Institute. Publication: Optimized sgRNA design to maximize activity and minimize off-target effects of CRISPR-Cas9. Doench JG, Fusi N, Sullender M, Hegde M, Vaimberg EW, Donovan KF, Smith I, Tothova Z, Wilen C, Orchard R, Virgin HW, Listgarten J, Root DE. Nat Biotechnol. 2016 Jan 18. doi: 10.1038/nbt.3437. PubMed 26780180.
Backbone
  Vector backbone: lentiGuide-Puro
  Backbone manufacturer: Zhang Lab (Addgene plasmid # 52963)
  Vector type: Mammalian Expression, Lentiviral, CRISPR
  Selectable markers: Puromycin
Growth in bacteria
  Bacterial resistance: Ampicillin, 100 μg/mL
  Growth temperature: 37°C
  Growth strain: DH5alpha
  Copy number: High Copy
Gene/Insert
  Gene/Insert name: Non-targeting control gRNA
  gRNA/shRNA sequence: CCAGTTGCTCTGGGGGAACA
  Species: H. sapiens (human)
  Promoter: hU6
  Cloning method: Unknown
  Sequencing primers: 5′ U6-F; 3′ pS2-R
Terms and licenses: Academic/Nonprofit Terms; Industry Terms: Not Available to Industry
How to cite: non-targeting control gRNA (BRDN0001487130) was a gift from John Doench & David Root (Addgene plasmid # 80262 ; http://n2t.net/addgene:80262 ; RRID:Addgene_80262)
