>Addgene plasmid #80262 | non-targeting control gRNA (BRDN0001487130) | depositor partial sequence | sequence record 151003 | Target Sequence
CCAGTTGCTCTGGGGGAACA
