>Addgene plasmid #80262 | non-targeting control gRNA (BRDN0001487130) | addgene partial sequence | sequence record 189166 | hU6-F
AGAAAGTAATAATTTCTTGGGTAGTTTGCAGTTTTAAAATTATGTTTTAAAATGGACTATCATATGCTTA
CCGTAACTTGAAAGTATTTCGATTTCTTGGCTTTATATATCTTGTGGAAAGGACGAAACACCGCCAGTTG
CTCTGGGGGAACAGTTTTAGAGCTAGAAATAGCAAGTTAAAATAAGGCTAGTCCGTTATCAACTTGAAAA
AGTGGCACCGAGTCGGTGCTTTTTTAAGCTTGGCGTAACTAGATCTTGAGACAAATGGCAGTATTCATCC
ACAATTTTAAAAGAAAAGGGGGGATTGGGGGGTACAGTGCAGGGGAAAGAATAGTAGACATAATAGCAAC
AGACATACAAACTAAAGAATTACAAAAACAAATTACAAAAATTCAAAATTTTCGGGTTTATTACAGGGAC
AGCAGAGATCCACTTTGGCGCCGGCTCGAGGGGGCCCGGGTGCAAAGATGGATAAAGTTTTAAACAGAGA
GGAATCTTTGCAGCTAATGGACCTTCTAGGTCTTGAAAGGAGTGGGAATTGGCTCCGGTGCCCGTCAGTG
GGCAGAGCGC
